Addgene plasmid #136260: pLV 4xSTAR-mScarletI-NLS-blast
Purpose: Fluorescent reporter for intestinal stem cells through ASCL2 transcriptional activity
Depositing lab: Hugo Snippert. Depositing organization: University Medical Centre Utrecht. Publication: Introducing the Stem Cell ASCL2 Reporter STAR into Intestinal Organoids. Heinz MC, Oost KC, Snippert HJG. STAR Protoc. 2020 Oct 8;1(3):100126. doi: 10.1016/j.xpro.2020.100126. eCollection 2020 Dec 18. PubMed 33377020.
Backbone
  Vector backbone: p156RRL-sinPPT-CMV-GFP-PRE/Nhe I
  Backbone size w/o insert (bp): 6256
  Total vector size (bp): 8371
  Vector type: Mammalian Expression, Lentiviral
  Selectable markers: Blasticidin
Growth in bacteria
  Bacterial resistance: Ampicillin, 100 μg/mL
  Growth temperature: 30°C
  Growth strain: NEB Stable
  Copy number: Unknown
Gene/Insert
  Gene/Insert name: stem cell Ascl2 reporter, 4 repeats (alt name: 4x STAR)
  Species: H. sapiens (human), Synthetic
  Insert size (bp): 350
  Tag / fusion protein: mScarletI-NLS
Terms and licenses: Academic/Nonprofit Terms; Industry Terms: Not Available to Industry
Depositor comments: Please note Addgene identified an IS4 transposable element in this plasmid. The IS4 element however does not disrupt any elements and the depositor has confirmed it does not affect plasmid function.
How to cite: pLV 4xSTAR-mScarletI-NLS-blast was a gift from Hugo Snippert (Addgene plasmid # 136260 ; http://n2t.net/addgene:136260 ; RRID:Addgene_136260)
