[The description below was written by a language model from this plasmid's Addgene catalogue record and pLannotate feature annotations shown in this document.]
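Description:
pLV 4xSTAR-mScarletI-NLS-blast is a third-generation, self-inactivating HIV-1 lentiviral transfer plasmid built on the p156RRL-sinPPT-CMV-GFP-PRE backbone and designed to report intestinal stem cell identity through ASCL2 transcriptional activity. It is propagated in E. coli using a high-copy ColE1/pUC origin and ampicillin resistance, and also carries an f1 origin. The viral genome is transcribed from an RSV promoter fused to a truncated 5' LTR. It contains the Ψ packaging signal with a gag fragment, the RRE for Rev-dependent export, the cPPT/CTS and a ΔU3 3' LTR that silences LTR promoter activity after integration. An SV40 poly(A) signal and SV40 origin lie downstream.

The payload is the STAR element, described as a roughly 350 bp synthetic/human sequence with four repeats of the stem cell ASCL2 reporter. The feature table does not annotate it, but it presumably lies in the unannotated interval between the cPPT and the reporter gene. It drives the red fluorescent protein mScarlet-I fused to a nuclear localisation signal, so cells with active ASCL2 show nuclear red fluorescence. An EMCV IRES links blasticidin S deaminase to the same transcript, which makes blasticidin selection dependent on reporter transcription as well. A post-transcriptional regulatory element follows, annotated here as hepatitis B virus PRE with overlapping X sequence, to enhance transcript expression.

The associated work uses the plasmid to introduce the reporter into intestinal organoids. The sequenced record (9,709 nt) is longer than the catalogued 8,371 bp. This fits the IS4 transposable element noted by the repository, and the RNA-OUT annotation and the adjacent unannotated stretch in the bacterial backbone may correspond to it. The depositor reports that the insertion does not disrupt any element or affect function.
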