Features (pLannotate 1.2.2; 28 found; start..end, strand, type, name):
      1..429     +  rep_origin     f1 ori (sequence partly withheld): f1 bacteriophage origin of replication; arrow indicates direction of (+) strand synthesis
    482..586     +  promoter       AmpR promoter: bla
    587..1447    +  CDS            AmpR: β-lactamase; bla; confers resistance to ampicillin, carbenicillin, and related antibiotics
   1618..2206    +  rep_origin     ori: high-copy-number ColE1/pMB1/pBR322/pUC origin of replication
   2389..2481    +  CDS            lacI (fragment): lac repressor; lacI; The lac repressor binds to the lac operator to inhibit transcription in E. coli. This inhibition can be relieved by adding lactose or isopropyl-β-D-thiogalactopyranoside (IPTG).
   2494..2515    +  protein_bind   CAP binding site: CAP binding activates transcription in the presence of cAMP. E. coli catabolite activator protein
   2530..2560    +  promoter       lac promoter: promoter for the E. coli lac operon
   2568..2584    +  protein_bind   lac operator: The lac repressor binds to the lac operator to inhibit transcription in E. coli. This inhibition can be relieved by adding lactose or isopropyl-β-D-thiogalactopyranoside (IPTG). lac repressor encoded by lacI
   2670..2739    -  ncRNA          RNA-OUT: Accession: RF00240 - RNA-OUT
   3967..3985    +  promoter       T3 promoter: promoter for bacteriophage T3 RNA polymerase
   4013..4239    +  promoter       RSV promoter: Rous sarcoma virus enhancer/promoter
   4240..4420    +  LTR            5' LTR (truncated): truncated 5' long terminal repeat (LTR) from HIV-1
   4467..4592    +  misc_feature   HIV-1 Ψ: packaging signal of human immunodeficiency virus type 1
   4576..4939    +  CDS            HIV-1 gag (fragment): gag protein from human immunodeficiency virus 1; gag
   5085..5318    +  misc_feature   RRE: The Rev response element (RRE) of HIV-1 allows for Rev-dependent mRNA export from the nucleus to the cytoplasm.
   5695..5795    +  CDS            Rev (fragment): human immunodeficiency virus 1 (HIV-1) Rev protein; rev; enhances nuclear export of unspliced and incompletely spliced viral mRNAs
   5809..5926    +  misc_feature   cPPT/CTS: central polypurine tract and central termination sequence of HIV-1
   6310..7005    +  CDS            mScarlet-I: mScarlet-I is a basic (constitutively fluorescent) red fluorescent protein published in 2016, derived from synthetic construct. It is reported to be a rapidly-maturing monomer with moderate acid sensitivity.
   7170..7632    +  misc_feature   IRES: internal ribosome entry site (IRES) of the encephalomyocarditis virus (EMCV)
   7661..8059    +  CDS            BSD: blasticidin S deaminase; Aspergillus terreus BSD; confers resistance to blasticidin
   8146..8404    +  ncRNA          HBV PRE 1151-1410: Accession: RF02816 - Hepatitis B virus post-transcriptional regulatory element 1151-1410
   8370..8810    +  CDS            X: X_HBVD3 - Experimental evidence at protein level: Swiss-Prot protein existence level 1. Multifunctional protein that plays a role in silencing host antiviral defenses and promoting viral transcription. Does not seem to be essential for HBV infection. May be directly involved in development of cirrhosis and liver cancer (hepatocellular carcinoma). Most of cytosolic activities involve modulation of cytosolic calcium. The effect on apoptosis is controversial depending on the cell types in which the studies have been conducted. May induce apoptosis by localizing in mitochondria and causing loss of
   8832..8900    +  CDS            nef (fragment): NEF_HV1Z2 - Experimental evidence at protein level: Swiss-Prot protein existence level 1. Extracellular Nef protein targets CD4(+) T-lymphocytes for apoptosis by interacting with CXCR4 surface receptors. From Human immunodeficiency virus type 1 group M subtype D (isolate Z2/CDC-Z34) (HIV-1).
   8902..9135    +  LTR            3' LTR (ΔU3): self-inactivating 3' long terminal repeat (LTR) from HIV-1
   9207..9328    +  polyA_signal   SV40 poly(A) signal: SV40 polyadenylation signal
   9368..9503    +  rep_origin     SV40 ori: SV40 origin of replication
   9524..9542    -  promoter       T7 promoter: promoter for bacteriophage T7 RNA polymerase
   9550..9705    +  CDS            lacZα (fragment): LacZα fragment of β-galactosidase; lacZ fragment
>Addgene plasmid #136260 | pLV 4xSTAR-mScarletI-NLS-blast | addgene full sequence | sequence record 312909 | Addgene NGS Result
[124 nt withheld, positions 1-124]
C
[91 nt withheld, positions 126-216]
A
[49 nt withheld, positions 218-266]
CCTTTGACGTTGGAGTCCACGTTCTTT
[37 nt withheld, positions 294-330]
ACCCTATCTCGGTCTATTCTTTTGATTTATAAGGGATTTTGCCGATTTCGGCCTATTGGTTAAAAAATGA
GCTGATTTAACAAAAATTTAACGCGAATTTTAACAAAATATTAACGCTTACAATTTAGGTGGCACTTTTC
GGGGAAATGTGCGCGGAACCCCTATTTGTTTATTTTTCTAAATACATTCAAATATGTATCCGCTCATGAG
ACAATAACCCTGATAAATGCTTCAATAATATTGAAAAAGGAAGAGTATGAGTATTCAACATTTCCGTGTC
GCCCTTATTCCCTTTTTTGCGGCATTTTGCCTTCCTGTTTTTGCTCACCCAGAAACGCTGGTGAAAGTAA
AAGATGCTGAAGATCAGTTGGGTGCACGAGTGGGTTACATCGAACTGGATCTCAACAGCGGTAAGATCCT
TGAGAGTTTTCGCCCCGAAGAACGTTTTCCAATGATGAGCACTTTTAAAGTTCTGCTATGTGGCGCGGTA
TTATCCCGTATTGACGCCGGGCAAGAGCAACTCGGTCGCCGCATACACTATTCTCAGAATGACTTGGTTG
AGTACTCACCAGTCACAGAAAAGCATCTTACGGATGGCATGACAGTAAGAGAATTATGCAGTGCTGCCAT
AACCATGAGTGATAACACTGCGGCCAACTTACTTCTGACAACGATCGGAGGACCGAAGGAGCTAACCGCT
TTTTTGCACAACATGGGGGATCATGTAACTCGCCTTGATCGTTGGGAACCGGAGCTGAATGAAGCCATAC
CAAACGACGAGCGTGACACCACGATGCCTGTAGCAATGGCAACAACGTTGCGCAAACTATTAACTGGCGA
ACTACTTACTCTAGCTTCCCGGCAACAATTAATAGACTGGATGGAGGCGGATAAAGTTGCAGGACCACTT
CTGCGCTCGGCCCTTCCGGCTGGCTGGTTTATTGCTGATAAATCTGGAGCCGGTGAGCGTGGGTCTCGCG
GTATCATTGCAGCACTGGGGCCAGATGGTAAGCCCTCCCGTATCGTAGTTATCTACACGACGGGGAGTCA
GGCAACTATGGATGAACGAAATAGACAGATCGCTGAGATAGGTGCCTCACTGATTAAGCATTGGTAACTG
TCAGACCAAGTTTACTCATATATACTTTAGATTGATTTAAAACTTCATTTTTAATTTAAAAGGATCTAGG
TGAAGATCCTTTTTGATAATCTCATGACCAAAATCCCTTAACGTGAGTTTTCGTTCCACTGAGCGTCAGA
CCCCGTAGAAAAGATCAAAGGATCTTCTTGAGATCCTTTTTTTCTGCGCGTAATCTGCTGCTTGCAAACA
AAAAAACCACCGCTACCAGCGGTGGTTTGTTTGCCGGATCAAGAGCTACCAACTCTTTTTCCGAAGGTAA
CTGGCTTCAGCAGAGCGCAGATACCAAATACTGTTCTTCTAGTGTAGCCGTAGTTAGGCCACCACTTCAA
GAACTCTGTAGCACCGCCTACATACCTCGCTCTGCTAATCCTGTTACCAGTGGCTGCTGCCAGTGGCGAT
AAGTCGTGTCTTACCGGGTTGGACTCAAGACGATAGTTACCGGATAAGGCGCAGCGGTCGGGCTGAACGG
GGGGTTCGTGCACACAGCCCAGCTTGGAGCGAACGACCTACACCGAACTGAGATACCTACAGCGTGAGCT
ATGAGAAAGCGCCACGCTTCCCGAAGGGAGAAAGGCGGACAGGTATCCGGTAAGCGGCAGGGTCGGAACA
GGAGAGCGCACGAGGGAGCTTCCAGGGGGAAACGCCTGGTATCTTTATAGTCCTGTCGGGTTTCGCCACC
TCTGACTTGAGCGTCGATTTTTGTGATGCTCGTCAGGGGGGCGGAGCCTATGGAAAAACGCCAGCAACGC
GGCCTTTTTACGGTTCCTGGCCTTTTGCTGGCCTTTTGCTCACATGTTCTTTCCTGCGTTATCCCCTGAT
TCTGTGGATAACCGTATTACCGCCTTTGAGTGAGCTGATACCGCTCGCCGCAGCCGAACGACCGAGCGCA
GCGAGTCAGTGAGCGAGGAAGCGGAAGAGCGCCCAATACGCAAACCGCCTCTCCCCGCGCGTTGGCCGAT
TCATTAATGCAGCTGGCACGACAGGTTTCCCGACTGGAAAGCGGGCAGTGAGCGCAACGCAATTAATGTG
AGTTAGCTCACTCATTAGGCACCCCAGGCTTTACACTTTATGCTTCCGGCTCGTATGTTGTGTGGAATTG
TGAGCGGATAACAATTTCACACAGGAAACAGCTATGACCATGATTACGCCAAGCGCTGATGAATCCCCTA
ATGATTTTGGTAAAAATCATTAAGTTAAGGTGGATACACATCTTGTCATATGATCAAATGGTTTCGCGAA
AAATCAATAATCAGACAACAAGATGTGCGAACTCGATATTTTACACGACTCTCTTTACCAATTCTGCCCC
GAATTACACTTAAAACGACTCAACAGCTTAACGTTGGCTTGCCACGCATTACTTGACTGTAAAACTCTCA
CTCTTACCGAACTTGGCCGTAACCTGCCAACCAAAGCGAGAACAAAACATAACATCAAACGAATCGACCG
ATTGTTAGGTAATCGTCACCTCCACAAAGAGCGACTCGCTGTATACCGTTGGCATGCTAGCTTTATCTGT
TCGGGCAATACGATGCCCATTGTACTTGTTGACTGGTCTGATATTCGTGAGCAAAAACGACTTATGGTAT
TGCGAGCTTCAGTCGCACTACACGGTCGTTCTGTTACTCTTTATGAGAAAGCGTTCCCGCTTTCAGAGCA
ATGTTCAAAGAAAGCTCATGACCAATTTCTAGCCGACCTTGCGAGCATTCTACCGAGTAACACCACACCG
CTCATTGTCAGTGATGCTGGCTTTAAAGTGCCATGGTATAAATCCGTTGAGAAGCTGGGTTGGTACTGGT
TAAGTCGAGTAAGAGGAAAAGTACAATATGCAGACCTAGGAGCGGAAAACTGGAAACCTATCAGCAACTT
ACATGATATGTCATCTAGTCACTCAAAGACTTTAGGCTATAAGAGGCTGACTAAAAGCAATCCAATCTCA
TGCCAAATTCTATTGTATAAATCTCGCTCTAAAGGCCGAAAAAATCAGCGCTCGACACGGACTCATTGTC
ACCACCCGTCACCTAAAATCTACTCAGCGTCGGCAAAGGAGCCATGGGTTCTAGCAACTAACTTACCTGT
TGAAATTCGAACACCCAAACAACTTGTTAATATCTATTCGAAGCGAATGCAGATTGAAGAAACCTTCCGA
GACTTGAAAAGTCCTGCCTACGGACTAGGCCTACGCCATAGCCGAACGAGCAGCTCAGAGCGTTTTGATA
TCATGCTGCTAATCGCCCTGATGCTTCAACTAACATGTTGGCTTGCGGGCGTTCATGCTCAGAAACAAGG
TTGGGACAAGCACTTCCAGGCTAACACAGTCAGAAATCGAAACGTACTCTCAACAGTTCGCTTAGGCATG
GAAGTTTTGCGGCATTCTGGCTACACAATAACAAGGGAAGACTTACTCGTGGCTGCAACCCTACTAGCTC
AAAATTTATTCACACATGGTTACGCTTTGGGGAAATTATGAGGGGATCTCTCAGCGCCAAGCGCGCAATT
AACCCTCACTAAAGGGAACAAAAGCTGGAGCTGCAAGCTTAATGTAGTCTTATGCAATACTCTTGTAGTC
TTGCAACATGGTAACGATGAGTTAGCAACATGCCTTACAAGGAGAGAAAAAGCACCGTGCATGCCGATTG
GTGGAAGTAAGGTGGTACGATCGTGCCTTATTAGGAAGGCAACAGACGGGTCTGACATGGATTGGACGAA
CCACTGAATTGCCGCATTGCAGAGATATTGTATTTAAGTGCCTAGCTCGATACATAAACGGGTCTCTCTG
GTTAGACCAGATCTGAGCCTGGGAGCTCTCTGGCTAACTAGGGAACCCACTGCTTAAGCCTCAATAAAGC
TTGCCTTGAGTGCTTCAAGTAGTGTGTGCCCGTCTGTTGTGTGACTCTGGTAACTAGAGATCCCTCAGAC
CCTTTTAGTCAGTGTGGAAAATCTCTAGCAGTGGCGCCCGAACAGGGACTTGAAAGCGAAAGGGAAACCA
GAGGAGCTCTCTCGACGCAGGACTCGGCTTGCTGAAGCGCGCACGGCAAGAGGCGAGGGGCGGCGACTGG
TGAGTACGCCAAAAATTTTGACTAGCGGAGGCTAGAAGGAGAGAGATGGGTGCGAGAGCGTCAGTATTAA
GCGGGGGAGAATTAGATCGCGATGGGAAAAAATTCGGTTAAGGCCAGGGGGAAAGAAAAAATATAAATTA
AAACATATAGTATGGGCAAGCAGGGAGCTAGAACGATTCGCAGTTAATCCTGGCCTGTTAGAAACATCAG
AAGGCTGTAGACAAATACTGGGACAGCTACAACCATCCCTTCAGACAGGATCAGAAGAACTTAGATCATT
ATATAATACAGTAGCAACCCTCTATTGTGTGCATCAAAGGATAGAGATAAAAGACACCAAGGAAGCTTTA
GACAAGATAGAGGAAGAGCAAAACAAAAGTAAGACCACCGCACAGCAAGCGGCCGCTGATCTTCAGACCT
GGAGGAGGAGATATGAGGGACAATTGGAGAAGTGAATTATATAAATATAAAGTAGTAAAAATTGAACCAT
TAGGAGTAGCACCCACCAAGGCAAAGAGAAGAGTGGTGCAGAGAGAAAAAAGAGCAGTGGGAATAGGAGC
TTTGTTCCTTGGGTTCTTGGGAGCAGCAGGAAGCACTATGGGCGCAGCGTCAATGACGCTGACGGTACAG
GCCAGACAATTATTGTCTGGTATAGTGCAGCAGCAGAACAATTTGCTGAGGGCTATTGAGGCGCAACAGC
ATCTGTTGCAACTCACAGTCTGGGGCATCAAGCAGCTCCAGGCAAGAATCCTGGCTGTGGAAAGATACCT
AAAGGATCAACAGCTCCTGGGGATTTGGGGTTGCTCTGGAAAACTCATTTGCACCACTGCTGTGCCTTGG
AATGCTAGTTGGAGTAATAAATCTCTGGAACAGATTTGGAATCACACGACCTGGATGGAGTGGGACAGAG
AAATTAACAATTACACAAGCTTAATACACTCCTTAATTGAAGAATCGCAAAACCAGCAAGAAAAGAATGA
ACAAGAATTATTGGAATTAGATAAATGGGCAAGTTTGTGGAATTGGTTTAACATAACAAATTGGCTGTGG
TATATAAAATTATTCATAATGATAGTAGGAGGCTTGGTAGGTTTAAGAATAGTTTTTGCTGTACTTTCTA
TAGTGAATAGAGTTAGGCAGGGATATTCACCATTATCGTTTCAGACCCACCTCCCAACCCCGAGGGGACC
CGACAGGCCCGAAGGAATAGAAGAAGAAGGTGGAGAGAGAGACAGAGACAGATCCATTCGATTAGTGAAC
GGATCTCGACGGTATCGGTTTTAAAAGAAAAGGGGGGATTGGGGGGTACAGTGCAGGGGAAAGAATAGTA
GACATAATAGCAACAGACATACAAACTAAAGAATTACAAAAACAAATTACAAAAATTCAAAATTTTATCG
ATCGGTACCCCTAGGGTGAAAAGGCAGGTGCAAAGCAAATCCTATCCCAGCTTCTAGCTAGGTGAAAAGG
CAGGTGCAAAGCAAATCCTATCCCAGCTTCTAGCTAGGGTGAAAAGGCAGGTGCAAAGCAAATCCTATCC
CAGCTTCTAGCTAGGTGAAAAGGCAGGTGCAAAGCAAATCCTATCCCAGCTTCTAGCTAGCGGCGCGCCG
GATCCGGAGGGGACAAGTGGAGGGAAAGTGGGGCCGGGCGGGGGGTGCCTGGGAAGCCAGGCTGCGCTGA
CGTCACTGGGCGCGCAATTCGGGCTGGAGCGCTTTAAAAAACGAGCGTGCAAGCAGAGAGGCTGCTCCAC
ACCGCTCAGGCCGCGGTTTAAACATCGATATGGTGAGCAAGGGCGAGGCAGTGATCAAGGAGTTCATGCG
GTTCAAGGTGCACATGGAGGGCTCCATGAACGGCCACGAGTTCGAGATCGAGGGCGAGGGCGAGGGCCGC
CCCTACGAGGGCACCCAGACCGCCAAGCTGAAGGTGACCAAGGGTGGCCCCCTGCCCTTCTCCTGGGACA
TCCTGTCCCCTCAGTTCATGTACGGCTCCAGGGCCTTCATCAAGCACCCCGCCGACATCCCCGACTACTA
TAAGCAGTCCTTCCCCGAGGGCTTCAAGTGGGAGCGCGTGATGAACTTCGAGGACGGCGGCGCCGTGACC
GTGACCCAGGACACCTCCCTGGAGGACGGCACCCTGATCTACAAGGTGAAGCTCCGCGGCACCAACTTCC
CTCCTGACGGCCCCGTAATGCAGAAGAAGACAATGGGCTGGGAAGCGTCCACCGAGCGGTTGTACCCCGA
GGACGGCGTGCTGAAGGGCGACATTAAGATGGCCCTGCGCCTGAAGGACGGCGGACGCTACCTGGCGGAC
TTCAAGACCACCTACAAGGCCAAGAAGCCCGTGCAGATGCCCGGCGCCTACAACGTGGACCGCAAGTTGG
ACATCACCTCCCACAACGAGGACTACACCGTGGTGGAACAGTACGAACGCTCCGAGGGCCGCCACTCCAC
CGGCGGCATGGACGAGCTGTACAAGTCCAGGCCAAAAAAGAAAAGAAAGGTCATCGATTAGTTAATTAAT
GGCCCGGGAATTCCGCCCCTCTCCCCCCCTAACGTTACTGGCCGAAGCCGCTTGGAATAAGGCCGGTGTG
CGTTTGTCTATATGTTATTTTCCACCATATTGCCGTCTTTTGGCAATGTGAGGGCCCGGAAACCTGGCCC
TGTCTTCTTGACGAGCATTCCTAGGGGTCTTTCCCCTCTCGCCAAAGGAATGCAAGGTCTGTTGAATGTC
GTGAAGGAAGCAGTTCCTCTGGAAGCTTCTTGAAGACAAACAACGTCTGTAGCGACCCTTTGCAGGCAGC
GGAACCCCCCACCTGGCGACAGGTGCCTCTGCGGCCAAAAGCCACGTGTATAAGATACACCTGCAAAGGC
GGCACAACCCCAGTGCCACGTTGTGAGTTGGATAGTTGTGGAAAGAGTCAAATGGCTCTCCTCAAGCGTA
TTCAACAAGGGGCTGAAGGATGCCCAGAAGGTACCCCATTGTATGGGATCTGATCTGGGGCCTCGGTGCA
CATGCTTTACATGTGTTTAGTCGAGGTTAAAAAAACGTCTAGGCCCCCCGAACCACGGGGACGTGGTTTT
CCTTTGAAAAACACGATGATAATATGGATATGGCCACAACGGTCGCCACCATGGCCAAGCCTTTGTCTCA
AGAAGAATCCACCCTCATTGAAAGAGCAACGGCTACAATCAACAGCATCCCCATCTCTGAAGACTACAGC
GTCGCCAGCGCAGCTCTCTCTAGCGACGGCCGCATCTTCACTGGTGTCAATGTATATCATTTTACTGGGG
GACCTTGTGCAGAACTCGTGGTGCTGGGCACTGCTGCTGCTGCGGCAGCTGGCAACCTGACTTGTATCGT
CGCGATCGGAAATGAGAACAGGGGCATCTTGAGCCCCTGCGGACGGTGCCGACAGGTGCTTCTCGATCTG
CATCCTGGGATCAAAGCCATAGTGAAGGACAGTGATGGACAGCCGACGGCAGTTGGGATTCGTGAATTGC
TGCCCTCTGGTTATGTGTGGGAGGGCTAAATGCATGTATTCAATCTAAGCAGGCTTTCACTTTCTCGCCA
ACTTACAAGGCCTTTCTGTGTAAACAATACCTGAACCTTTACCCCGTTGCCCGGCAACGGCCAGGTCTGT
GCCAAGTGTTTGCTGACGCAACCCCCACTGGCTGGGGCTTGGTCATGGGCCATCAGCGCATGCGTGGAAC
CTTTTCGGCTCCTCTGCCGATCCATACTGCGGAACTCCTAGCCGCTTGTTTTGCTCGCAGCAGGTCTGGA
GCAAACATTATCGGGACTGATAACTCTGTTGTCCTATCCCGCAAATATACATCGTTTCCATGGCTGCTAG
GCTGTGCTGCCAACTGGATCCTGCGCGGGACGTCCTTTGTTTACGTCCCGTCGGCGCTGAATCCTGCGGA
CGACCCTTCTCGGGGTCGCTTGGGACTCTCTCGTCCCCTTCTCCGTCTGCCGTTCCGACCGACCACGGGG
CGCACCTCTCTTTACGCGGACTCCCCGTCTGTGCCTTCTCATCTGCCGGACCGTGTGCACTTCGCTTCAC
CTCTGCACGTCGCATGGAGACCACCGTGAACGCCCACCAAATATTGCCCAAGGTCTTACATAAGAGGACT
CTTGGACTCTCAGCAATGTCAACGACCGACCTTGAGGCATACTTCAAAGACTGTTTGTTTAAAGACTGGG
AGGAGTTGGGGGAGGAGATTAGGTTAAAGGTCTTTGTACTAGGAGGCTGTAGGCATAAATTGGTCTGCGC
ACCAGCACCATGGCGCAATCACTAGAGCGGGGTACCTTTAAGACCAATGACTTACAAGGCAGCTGTAGAT
CTTAGCCACTTTTTAAAAGAAAAGGGGGGACTGGAAGGGCTAATTCACTCCCAACGAAGACAAGATCTGC
TTTTTGCTTGTACTGGGTCTCTCTGGTTAGACCAGATCTGAGCCTGGGAGCTCTCTGGCTAACTAGGGAA
CCCACTGCTTAAGCCTCAATAAAGCTTGCCTTGAGTGCTTCAAGTAGTGTGTGCCCGTCTGTTGTGTGAC
TCTGGTAACTAGAGATCCCTCAGACCCTTTTAGTCAGTGTGGAAAATCTCTAGCAGTAGTAGTTCATGTC
ATCTTATTATTCAGTATTTATAACTTGCAAAGAAATGAATATCAGAGAGTGAGAGGAACTTGTTTATTGC
AGCTTATAATGGTTACAAATAAAGCAATAGCATCACAAATTTCACAAATAAAGCATTTTTTTCACTGCAT
TCTAGTTGTGGTTTGTCCAAACTCATCAATGTATCTTATCATGTCTGGCTCTAGCTATCCCGCCCCTAAC
TCCGCCCATCCCGCCCCTAACTCCGCCCAGTTCCGCCCATTCTCCGCCCCATGGCTGACTAATTTTTTTT
ATTTATGCAGAGGCCGAGGCCGCCTCGGCCTCTGAGCTATTCCAGAAGTAGTGAGGAGGCTTTTTTGGAG
GCCTAGGGACGTACCCAATTCGCCCTATAGTGAGTCGTATTACGCGCGCTCACTGGCCGTCGTTTTACAA
CGTCGTGACTGGGAAAACCCTGGCGTTACCCAACTTAATCGCCTTGCAGCACATCCCCCTTTCGCCAGCT
GGCGTAATAGCGAAGAGGCCCGCACCGATCGCCCTTCCCAACAGTTGCGCAGCCTGAATGGCGAATGGG
