>Addgene plasmid #136260 | pLV 4xSTAR-mScarletI-NLS-blast | depositor partial sequence | sequence record 307147 | entire insert: including STAR repeats up to BSD
GTGAAAAGGCAGGTGCAAAGCAAATCCTATCCCAGCTTCTAGCTAGGTGAAAAGGCAGGTGCAAAGCAAA
TCCTATCCCAGCTTCTAGCTAGGGTGAAAAGGCAGGTGCAAAGCAAATCCTATCCCAGCTTCTAGCTAGG
TGAAAAGGCAGGTGCAAAGCAAATCCTATCCCAGCTTCTAGCTAGCGGCGCGCCGGATCCGGAGGGGACA
AGTGGAGGGAAAGTGGGGCCGGGCGGGGGGTGCCTGGGAAGCCAGGCTGCGCTGACGTCACTGGGCGCGC
AATTCGGGCTGGAGCGCTTTAAAAAACGAGCGTGCAAGCAGAGAGGCTGCTCCACACCGCTCAGGCCGCG
GTTTAAACATCGATATGGTGAGCAAGGGCGAGGCAGTGATCAAGGAGTTCATGCGGTTCAAGGTGCACAT
GGAGGGCTCCATGAACGGCCACGAGTTCGAGATCGAGGGCGAGGGCGAGGGCCGCCCCTACGAGGGCACC
CAGACCGCCAAGCTGAAGGTGACCAAGGGTGGCCCCCTGCCCTTCTCCTGGGACATCCTGTCCCCTCAGT
TCATGTACGGCTCCAGGGCCTTCATCAAGCACCCCGCCGACATCCCCGACTACTATAAGCAGTCCTTCCC
CGAGGGCTTCAAGTGGGAGCGCGTGATGAACTTCGAGGACGGCGGCGCCGTGACCGTGACCCAGGACACC
TCCCTGGAGGACGGCACCCTGATCTACAAGGTGAAGCTCCGCGGCACCAACTTCCCTCCTGACGGCCCCG
TAATGCAGAAGAAGACAATGGGCTGGGAAGCGTCCACCGAGCGGTTGTACCCCGAGGACGGCGTGCTGAA
GGGCGACATTAAGATGGCCCTGCGCCTGAAGGACGGCGGACGCTACCTGGCGGACTTCAAGACCACCTAC
AAGGCCAAGAAGCCCGTGCAGATGCCCGGCGCCTACAACGTGGACCGCAAGTTGGACATCACCTCCCACA
ACGAGGACTACACCGTGGTGGAACAGTACGAACGCTCCGAGGGCCGCCACTCCACCGGCGGCATGGACGA
GCTGTACAAGTCCAGGCCAAAAAAGAAAAGAAAGGTCATCGATTAGTTAATTAATGGCCCGGGAATTCCG
CCCCTCTCCCCCCCTAACGTTACTGGCCGAAGCCGCTTGGAATAAGGCCGGTGTGCGTTTGTCTATATGT
TATTTTCCACCATATTGCCGTCTTTTGGCAATGTGAGGGCCCGGAAACCTGGCCCTGTCTTCTTGACGAG
CATTCCTAGGGGTCTTTCCCCTCTCGCCAAAGGAATGCAAGGTCTGTTGAATGTCGTGAAGGAAGCAGTT
CCTCTGGAAGCTTCTTGAAGACAAACAACGTCTGTAGCGACCCTTTGCAGGCAGCGGAACCCCCCACCTG
GCGACAGGTGCCTCTGCGGCCAAAAGCCACGTGTATAAGATACACCTGCAAAGGCGGCACAACCCCAGTG
CCACGTTGTGAGTTGGATAGTTGTGGAAAGAGTCAAATGGCTCTCCTCAAGCGTATTCAACAAGGGGCTG
AAGGATGCCCAGAAGGTACCCCATTGTATGGGATCTGATCTGGGGCCTCGGTGCACATGCTTTACATGTG
TTTAGTCGAGGTTAAAAAAACGTCTAGGCCCCCCGAACCACGGGGACGTGGTTTTCCTTTGAAAAACACG
ATGATAATATGGATATGGCCACAACGGTCGCCACCATGGCCAAGCCTTTGTCTCAAGAAGAATCCACCCT
CATTGAAAGAGCAACGGCTACAATCAACAGCATCCCCATCTCTGAAGACTACAGCGTCGCCAGCGCAGCT
CTCTCTAGCGACGGCCGCATCTTCACTGGTGTCAATGTATATCATTTTACTGGGGGACCTTGTGCAGAAC
TCGTGGTGCTGGGCACTGCTGCTGCTGCGGCAGCTGGCAACCTGACTTGTATCGTCGCGATCGGAAATGA
GAACAGGGGCATCTTGAGCCCCTGCGGACGGTGCCGACAGGTGCTTCTCGATCTGCATCCTGGGATCAAA
GCCATAGTGAAGGACAGTGATGGACAGCCGACGGCAGTTGGGATTCGTGAATTGCTGCCCTCTGGTTATG
TGTGGGAGGGCTAA
